>Addgene plasmid #217618 | Human FLAG-WDR20 | addgene full sequence | sequence record 429330 | Addgene NGS Result
AAATGAATGCAATTGTTGTTGTTAACTTGTTTATTGCAGCTTATAATGGTTACAAATAAAGCAATAGCAT
CACAAATTTCACAAATAAAGCATTTTTTTCACTGCATTCTAGTTGTGGTTTGTCCAAACTCATCAATGTA
TCTTATCATGTCTGGATCTACGTAATACGACTCACTATAGTTCTAGAGGCTCGAGAGGATCAACCACTTT
GTACAAGAAAGCTGGGTCTAGATATCTCGAGTGCGGCCGCGAATTCTTAAGGATTAAAACTTACCACTTT
ACCAGGCCTTCCCCATGTGCAAATAAATCCCTCCTGACAAGCAGTGACTATACAGTCTTCAAGAAATATT
AGTACAGTCAGTCTCTCATGTGCTATCTTTTTACATATCAGCGGCTCTAACAAGGGAACATCTTCCATTC
GAGGACACAGGGGCGTTCCCAGAGTTTTAGCAGGGTCCGTTTTGGTTTTGGTAACTAGATTCAGTTTGTC
ACTGCTCTTGCTAGAAATGTGTCCCATGCTATGATTTCGCTTGTGATCTTTCTCGTGGTGCCTCTCCTTC
CGGTCATGTAGTGAAAGTGTTGCAAATTTGCTGACCCCAGAAGCAATGGCCCCGTCCATGACACTGCTTT
TGCTGCCAGCATTTGAGACTGCTGAATGTGGAAGGCTGTTGGACCGTGGCAGAGGAGGCGGCACAGAGTT
CCCGGGTGTTGTAACACTGTTCCCATTGCTTCCAGCAGGAGGACTCGTGGCATTCATGACATTTGTGTGT
GTCCTTGCTCTTGAGAGGGGTTGGTGAGGGAAAAGGATATCTTCTGTAAGGTCCCATAAACAGAGCTGTG
TGTCCTGGCCCACGGAACCAAACCGATACGTGACACTTACGGGGCGGCTGTCTGTAGAGTTCCGTTTGGA
GAGCCTGGACTGTGTACTATTTGCTCGATCTCTGCCAAAATGAAGAAGGTCTTGGAAGTCCTCATCGCTG
CCACTAAACTCCATAGGGTCACCTTCTTCTACACTAGTGGTATAAGGGTCAAACGCTACAACACTGACCC
AGGACTTGTGCCCGTGGCCTCTGGCTATTACTCGGCAGTCTACAAAGGACCAGACTGTCACCAAGTCGTC
CTCCCCACCTGTCACGATGTACTTGCCATCCGGGCTCCAGCACACACACAGCAAGCCCCCAAAGTAGCTT
TTCATCGTACCGTGCAGCTCCACTGAGTCAAAGTTGAACACCCGCAGAAACCCGTCCTGGCTCACGCACG
CTAAGAACTTGCCATCTGGGGAGAAAGCAAACTCGTTGAGGGCCCCCTCGCCCACCGTCCACTTAAGGAG
AGGGTTCCTCGTGGATTTGCTCTTGCAAGTGTGCACGGCAAAGCTCTCTCCCTGCTTCAGAAGCTGGTAG
TGGGGGGCTGTGGTGCCACAAGTGTGCTCCACATTATATAAGTACATGTTCCCACTCGAGTGGGCTACTA
GGAAAAGGCTTTCCGAACCGTGAACCCATTTGACACAGGTAACTCGTGACTTGTCTATTAGTCTTTCCTC
ATTAAAAAGTTTGCTAGTTTCTTTTTTGATTGGGTCTATAAGCTGGACTTGGCCTGCGGAAAAGCCCACT
AGGAGAGAGACACTTTCTGCTGTGGCTGTTAGGTGGTTGAAGTCATGACAAGTAGGCTGTGTTCCTTTGT
ATATCCTTTTATCTATTGGTTTACTCAAGTCAGCAGCCTTGCGGACCCCCTTGTAGATATAGAAGTACAG
CTCCCGGCCCACATTGAAGCAGAGGCGGTCGCCGTTGCCAGACTGGTCGTTGAGGTTTACGAAGGAGACG
CGGACAGGGTTGGATCCCTGCGAGTTGAAGGGCACCCGGTTGGGCCGGCTGTACTCCGAGTGCGGCAGCA
GCTTGTACAGACCTTCCCGGGTGGTGAATTGGGTCTTAATCTCGTTCATCTCCTTCCCTCCTCCCTCCGT
CGCCTTATCGTCGTCATCCTTGTAATCGCCCATGGTGGTACCGGATCCAGTCGACTGAATTGGTTCCGGC
GCCAGCCTGCTTTTTTGTACAAACTTGTTGATCCTTGAATTCGAATCGATGGGATCCTGCAAAAAGAACA
AGTAGCTTGTATTCTATAGTGTCACCTAAATCAAGCTTGCTCCGACGTCCCCAGGCAGAATGGCGGTTCC
CTAAACGAGCATTGCTTATATAGACCTCCCATTAGGCACGCCTACCGCCCATTTACGTCAATGGAACGCC
CATTTGCGTCATTGCCCCTCCCCATTGACGTCAATGGGGATGTACTTGGCAGCCATCGCGGGCCATTTAC
CGCCATTGACGTCAATGGGAGTACTGCCAATGTACCCTGGCGTACTTCCAATAGTAATGTACTTGCCAAG
TTACTATTAATAGATATTGATGTACTGCCAAGTGGGCCATTTACCGTCATTGACGTCAATAGGGGGCGTG
AGAACGGATATGAATGGGCAATGAGCCATCCCATTGACGTCAATGGTGGGTGGTCCTATTGACGTCAATG
GGCATTGAGCCAGGCGGGCCATTTACCGTAATTGACGTCAATGGGGGAGGCGCCATATACGTCAATAGGA
CCGCCCATATGACGTCAATAGGAAAGACCATATATAGAGACCATTGACGTCAATGGGGGAGTGGCTATGG
GCGGTATTAGGAAGCCCCATATATGGTATATGGGACCGCCCATTGGGAGGGGCTATCTACGTCAATAGGA
AAACCCATATATGGAATACTATATGGCATAGGGCCAATACATAGTATTGAACCTGGCCAATAGCCATATT
GGCATAGGGCCATATTGGATATTGCCTATATATTGATCCTGGCATATAGCCAATATGGCCGCCATTATTG
GCACCATGCCAATTCAATATGGCGGACTTGGCACAGGGCCAAGACCCCTCCTCAAACTTGGCACCGTGCC
AAGTAGACCCCTCCCCAGTTGGCACAGTGCCAGGTCCGCCATATTGAATTGGCATGGTGCCAAGTCCGCC
ATATTGAATTGGCTGGGGTCCAGATCCACCATATTGAATTGGCACGAGTCCATATACGCCATATTGAATT
GGCACAGGTCCAGATCCACCATATTGAATTGGCATGAGTCCATATACGCCATATTGAATTGGCGGTCGAC
TGGCGTAATAGCGAAGAGGCCCGCACCGATCGCCCTTCCCAACAGTTGCGCAGCCTGAATGGCGAATGGG
[124 nt withheld, positions 3221-3344]
C
[91 nt withheld, positions 3346-3436]
A
[49 nt withheld, positions 3438-3486]
CCTTTGACGTTGGAGTCCACGTTCTTT
[37 nt withheld, positions 3514-3550]
ACCCTATCTCGGTCTATTCTTTTGATTTATAAGGGATTTTGCCGATTTCGGCCTATTGGTTAAAAAATGA
GCTGATTTAACAAAAATTTAACGCGAATTTTAACAAAATATTAACGCTTACAATTTAGGTGGCACTTTTC
GGGGAAATGTGCGCGGAACCCCTATTTGTTTATTTTTCTAAATACATTCAAATATGTATCCGCTCATGAG
ACAATAACCCTGATAAATGCTTCAATAATATTGAAAAAGGAAGAGTATGAGTATTCAACATTTCCGTGTC
GCCCTTATTCCCTTTTTTGCGGCATTTTGCCTTCCTGTTTTTGCTCACCCAGAAACGCTGGTGAAAGTAA
AAGATGCTGAAGATCAGTTGGGTGCACGAGTGGGTTACATCGAACTGGATCTCAACAGCGGTAAGATCCT
TGAGAGTTTTCGCCCCGAAGAACGTTTTCCAATGATGAGCACTTTTAAAGTTCTGCTATGTGGCGCGGTA
TTATCCCGTATTGACGCCGGGCAAGAGCAACTCGGTCGCCGCATACACTATTCTCAGAATGACTTGGTTG
AGTACTCACCAGTCACAGAAAAGCATCTTACGGATGGCATGACAGTAAGAGAATTATGCAGTGCTGCCAT
AACCATGAGTGATAACACTGCGGCCAACTTACTTCTGACAACGATCGGAGGACCGAAGGAGCTAACCGCT
TTTTTGCACAACATGGGGGATCATGTAACTCGCCTTGATCGTTGGGAACCGGAGCTGAATGAAGCCATAC
CAAACGACGAGCGTGACACCACGATGCCTGTAGCAATGGCAACAACGTTGCGCAAACTATTAACTGGCGA
ACTACTTACTCTAGCTTCCCGGCAACAATTAATAGACTGGATGGAGGCGGATAAAGTTGCAGGACCACTT
CTGCGCTCGGCCCTTCCGGCTGGCTGGTTTATTGCTGATAAATCTGGAGCCGGTGAGCGTGGGTCTCGCG
GTATCATTGCAGCACTGGGGCCAGATGGTAAGCCCTCCCGTATCGTAGTTATCTACACGACGGGGAGTCA
GGCAACTATGGATGAACGAAATAGACAGATCGCTGAGATAGGTGCCTCACTGATTAAGCATTGGTAACTG
TCAGACCAAGTTTACTCATATATACTTTAGATTGATTTAAAACTTCATTTTTAATTTAAAAGGATCTAGG
TGAAGATCCTTTTTGATAATCTCATGACCAAAATCCCTTAACGTGAGTTTTCGTTCCACTGAGCGTCAGA
CCCCGTAGAAAAGATCAAAGGATCTTCTTGAGATCCTTTTTTTCTGCGCGTAATCTGCTGCTTGCAAACA
AAAAAACCACCGCTACCAGCGGTGGTTTGTTTGCCGGATCAAGAGCTACCAACTCTTTTTCCGAAGGTAA
CTGGCTTCAGCAGAGCGCAGATACCAAATACTGTTCTTCTAGTGTAGCCGTAGTTAGGCCACCACTTCAA
GAACTCTGTAGCACCGCCTACATACCTCGCTCTGCTAATCCTGTTACCAGTGGCTGCTGCCAGTGGCGAT
AAGTCGTGTCTTACCGGGTTGGACTCAAGACGATAGTTACCGGATAAGGCGCAGCGGTCGGGCTGAACGG
GGGGTTCGTGCACACAGCCCAGCTTGGAGCGAACGACCTACACCGAACTGAGATACCTACAGCGTGAGCT
ATGAGAAAGCGCCACGCTTCCCGAAGGGAGAAAGGCGGACAGGTATCCGGTAAGCGGCAGGGTCGGAACA
GGAGAGCGCACGAGGGAGCTTCCAGGGGGAAACGCCTGGTATCTTTATAGTCCTGTCGGGTTTCGCCACC
TCTGACTTGAGCGTCGATTTTTGTGATGCTCGTCAGGGGGGCGGAGCCTATGGAAAAACGCCAGCAACGC
GGCCTTTTTACGGTTCCTGGCCTTTTGCTGGCCTTTTGCTCACATGTTCTTTCCTGCGTTATCCCCTGAT
TCTGTGGATAACCGTATTACCGCCTTTGAGTGAGCTGATACCGCTCGCCGCAGCCGAACGACCGAGCGCA
GCGAGTCAGTGAGCGAGGAAGCGGAAGAGCGCCCAATACGCAAACCGCCTCTCCCCGCGCGTTGGCCGAT
TCATTAATGCAGCTGGCACGACAGGTTTCCCGACTGGAAAGCGGGCAGTGAGCGCAACGCAATTAATGTG
AGTTAGCTCACTCATTAGGCACCCCAGGCTTTACACTTTATGCTCCCGGCTCGTATGTTGTGTGGAATTG
TGAGCGGATAACAATTTCACACAGGAAACAGCTATGACCATGATTACGCCAAGCGCGCAATTAACCCTCA
CTAAAGGGAACAAAAGCTGGGTACCGGGCCCAATGCATTGGCGCCGCGGCCGCGAATTAAAAAACCTCCC
ACACCTCCCCCTGAACCTGAAACATA
Features (pLannotate 1.2.2; 18 found; start..end, strand, type, name):
     24..158     +  polyA_signal   SV40 poly(A) signal: SV40 polyadenylation signal
    163..180     +  promoter       T7 promoter (fragment): promoter for bacteriophage T7 RNA polymerase
    203..227     +  protein_bind   attB2: mutant version of attB; recombination site for the Gateway® BP reaction BP Clonase™
    260..1963    -  CDS            WDR20: WDR20_HUMAN - Experimental evidence at protein level: Swiss-Prot protein existence level 1. Regulator of deubiquitinating complexes. Activates deubiquitinating activity of complexes containing USP12 (PubMed:20147737, PubMed:27373336). Anchors at the base of the ubiquitin-contacting loop of USP12 and remotely modulates the catalytic center of the enzyme (PubMed:27373336). From Homo sapiens (Human).
   1963..1987    -  CDS            3xFLAG (fragment): three tandem FLAG® epitope tags
   2034..2058    -  protein_bind   attB1: mutant version of attB; recombination site for the Gateway® BP reaction BP Clonase™
   2113..2131    -  promoter       SP6 promoter: promoter for bacteriophage SP6 RNA polymerase
   2166..3143    -  promoter       CMV IE94 promoter: enhancer/promoter region of simian cytomegalovirus major immediate early transcription unit IE94
   3150..3216    +  CDS            lacZα (fragment): LacZα fragment of β-galactosidase; lacZ fragment
   3221..3649    +  rep_origin     f1 ori (sequence partly withheld): f1 bacteriophage origin of replication; arrow indicates direction of (+) strand synthesis
   3702..3806    +  promoter       AmpR promoter: bla
   3807..4667    +  CDS            AmpR: β-lactamase; bla; confers resistance to ampicillin, carbenicillin, and related antibiotics
   4838..5426    +  rep_origin     ori: high-copy-number ColE1/pMB1/pBR322/pUC origin of replication
   5609..5701    +  CDS            lacI (fragment): lac repressor; lacI; The lac repressor binds to the lac operator to inhibit transcription in E. coli. This inhibition can be relieved by adding lactose or isopropyl-β-D-thiogalactopyranoside (IPTG).
   5714..5735    +  protein_bind   CAP binding site: CAP binding activates transcription in the presence of cAMP. E. coli catabolite activator protein
   5750..5780    +  promoter       lac promoter: promoter for the E. coli lac operon
   5788..5804    +  protein_bind   lac operator: The lac repressor binds to the lac operator to inhibit transcription in E. coli. This inhibition can be relieved by adding lactose or isopropyl-β-D-thiogalactopyranoside (IPTG). lac repressor encoded by lacI
   5849..5867    +  promoter       T3 promoter: promoter for bacteriophage T3 RNA polymerase
