[The description below was written by a language model from this plasmid's Addgene catalogue record and pLannotate feature annotations shown in this document.]
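Description:
Human FLAG-WDR20 is a mammalian expression plasmid built on the pCS2 backbone that produces human WDR20 carrying an N-terminal FLAG epitope. It is propagated in E. coli as a high-copy plasmid through a ColE1/pUC-type origin and selected with ampicillin via the β-lactamase (AmpR) gene. An f1 origin is also present, along with remnants of the lac region (lacZα and lacI fragments, lac promoter and operator) carried over from the parental cloning vector. The sequenced record is about 6 kb.

The expression cassette lies on the reverse strand of the annotated sequence. The simian cytomegalovirus IE94 enhancer/promoter typical of pCS2 drives transcription, followed by an SP6 promoter. The annotation then shows an attB1 site, a short FLAG sequence (annotated as a fragment of 3xFLAG, consistent in length with a single FLAG tag) joined directly to the WDR20 coding sequence, and an attB2 site. The flanking attB sites indicate that the tagged open reading frame was introduced by Gateway recombination into a Gateway-adapted form of the vector. An SV40 polyadenylation signal lies beyond the 3' end of the cassette, although the table annotates it on the opposite strand to the insert. The SP6 promoter upstream of the insert would in principle allow in vitro synthesis of sense mRNA, a standard feature of pCS2 vectors, while partial T7 and T3 promoters lie near the cassette.

WDR20 is a WD-repeat regulator that activates deubiquitinating enzyme complexes such as those containing USP12. The plasmid comes from work on the USP46 complex and its deubiquitylation of LRP6 in Wnt/β-catenin signalling. It is suited to overexpressing the protein in mammalian cells and detecting or immunoprecipitating it with anti-FLAG antibodies.
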