Addgene plasmid #217618: Human FLAG-WDR20
Purpose: Mammalian expression of FLAG tagged WDR20
Depositing lab: Ethan Lee. Depositing organization: Vanderbilt University. Publication: The USP46 complex deubiquitylates LRP6 to promote Wnt/beta-catenin signaling. Ng VH, Spencer Z, Neitzel LR, Nayak A, Loberg MA, Shen C, Kassel SN, Kroh HK, An Z, Anthony CC, Bryant JM, Lawson A, Goldsmith L, Benchabane H, Hansen AG, Li J, D'Souza S, Lebensohn AM, Rohatgi R, Weiss WA, Weiss VL, Williams C, Hong CC, Robbins DJ, Ahmed Y, Lee E. Nat Commun. 2023 Oct 5;14(1):6173. doi: 10.1038/s41467-023-41836-z. PubMed 37798301.
Backbone
  Vector backbone: pCS2
  Vector type: Mammalian Expression
Growth in bacteria
  Bacterial resistance: Ampicillin, 100 μg/mL
  Growth temperature: 37°C
  Growth strain: DH5alpha
  Copy number: High Copy
How to cite: Human FLAG-WDR20 was a gift from Ethan Lee (Addgene plasmid # 217618 ; http://n2t.net/addgene:217618 ; RRID:Addgene_217618)
